Addgene plasmid #23856: pDONR223-PIK3CG
Depositing lab: William Hahn & David Root. Depositing organization: Dana-Farber Cancer Institute. Publication: COT drives resistance to RAF inhibition through MAP kinase pathway reactivation. Johannessen CM, Boehm JS, Kim SY, Thomas SR, Wardwell L, Johnson LA, Emery CM, Stransky N, Cogdill AP, Barretina J, Caponigro G, Hieronymus H, Murray RR, Salehi-Ashtiani K, Hill DE, Vidal M, Zhao JJ, Yang X, Alkan O, Kim S, Harris JL, Wilson CJ, Myer VE, Finan PM, Root DE, Roberts TM, Golub T, Flaherty KT, Dummer R, Weber BL, Sellers WR, Schlegel R, Wargo JA, Hahn WC, Garraway LA. Nature. 2010 Dec 16;468(7326):968-72. doi: 10.1038/nature09627 PubMed 21107320.
Backbone
  Vector backbone: pDONR223
  Backbone manufacturer: Invitrogen
  Backbone size w/o insert (bp): 5005
  Vector type: Gateway Donor vector
Growth in bacteria
  Bacterial resistance: Spectinomycin, 50 μg/mL
  Growth temperature: 37°C
  Growth strain: DH5alpha
  Copy number: High Copy
Gene/Insert
  Gene/Insert name: PIK3CG (alt name: phosphoinositide-3-kinase, catalytic, gamma polypeptide)
  Species: H. sapiens (human)
  Insert size (bp): 3309
  Mutation: 1MM
  Entrez Gene: PIK3CG (a.k.a. IMD97, PI3CG, PI3K, PI3Kgamma, PIK3, p110gamma, p120-PI3K)
  Cloning method: Gateway Cloning
  Sequencing primers: 5′ M13pUC-fwd; 3′ M13rev
Terms and licenses: Academic/Nonprofit Terms; Industry Terms: Not Available to Industry
Depositor comments: The ORF has no Stop codon. This design enables easy recombination into a destination vector to add an epitope tag of choice and Stop codon to the ORF. Do NOT use this plasmid directly for transfections. A set of 4 custom lentiviral vectors is available ( pLX301 (http://www.addgene.org/25895/) , pLX302 (http://www.addgene.org/25896/) , pLX303 (http://www.addgene.org/25897/) , pLX304 (http://www.addgene.org/25890/) ) to be used to express these ORFs in mammalian cells. These plasmids are not included in the kit and must be ordered separately.
How to cite: pDONR223-PIK3CG was a gift from William Hahn & David Root (Addgene plasmid # 23856 ; http://n2t.net/addgene:23856 ; RRID:Addgene_23856)
