[The description below was written by a language model from this plasmid's Addgene catalogue record.]
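Description:
pDONR223-PIK3CG is a Gateway entry clone built on the Invitrogen pDONR223 donor backbone (about 5 kb without insert). It carries the human PIK3CG open reading frame, which encodes the p110-gamma catalytic subunit of class I phosphoinositide-3-kinase. The plasmid is maintained in E. coli as a high-copy replicon under spectinomycin selection. The insert is roughly 3.3 kb and was introduced by Gateway recombination, so in a clone of this type the ORF is expected to sit between attL recombination sites. No feature table accompanies the record, however, and the specific sites and the origin of replication are not listed. M13 forward and reverse priming sites flank the insert and are used for sequence verification. The mutation field reads "1MM", which most likely indicates a single mismatch relative to the reference sequence, but the record gives neither its position nor its consequence.

The ORF lacks a stop codon by design. This open configuration allows recombination into a destination vector that supplies a C-terminal epitope tag and the terminating codon in frame. The entry clone has no promoter for expressing the insert in mammalian cells, and the depositors state that it should not be transfected directly. It serves as a shuttle source for moving PIK3CG into expression vectors, and the depositors point to a companion set of lentiviral destination vectors (the pLX301 to pLX304 series) for expression in mammalian cells. The plasmid belongs to a kit of ORF clones, and the associated publication concerns resistance to RAF inhibition through reactivation of the MAP kinase pathway.
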