>Addgene plasmid #23856 | pDONR223-PIK3CG | depositor partial sequence | sequence record 11053 | Author sequence
ATGGAGCTGGAGAACTATAAACAGCCCGTGGTGCTGAGAGAGGACAACTGCCGAAGGCGCCGGAGGATGA
AGCCGCGCAGTGCTGCGGCCAGCCTGTCCTCCATGGAGCTCATCCCCATCGAGTTCGTGCTGCCCACCAG
CCAGCGCAAATGCAAGAGCCCCGAAACGGCGCTGCTGCACGTGGCCGGCCACGGCAACGTGGAGCAGATG
AAGGCCCAGGTGTGGCTGCGAGCGCTGGAGACCAGCGTGGCGGCGGACTTCTACCACCGGCTGGGACCGC
ATCACTTCCTCCTGCTCTATCAGAAGAAGGGGCAGTGGTACGAGATCTACGACAAGTACCAGGTGGTGCA
GACTCTGGACTGCCTGCGCTACTGGAAGGCCACGCACCGGAGCCCGGGCCAGATCCACCTGGTGCAGCGG
CACCCGCCCTCCGAGGAGTCCCAAGCCTTCCAGCGGCAGCTCACGGCGCTGATTGGCTATGACGTCACTG
ACGTCAGCAACGTGCACGACGATGAGCTGGAGTTCACGCGCCGTGGCTTGGTGACCCCGCGCATGGCGGA
GGTGGCCAGCCGCGACCCCAAGCTCTACGCCATGCACCCGTGGGTGACGTCCAAGCCCCTCCCGGAGTAC
CTGTGGAAGAAGATTGCCAACAACTGCATCTTCATCGTCATTCACCGCAGCACCACCAGCCAGACCATTA
AGGTCTCACCCGACGACACCCCCGGCGCCATCCTGCAGAGCTTCTTCACCAAGATGGCCAAGAAGAAATC
TCTGATGGATATTCCCGAAAGCCAAAGCGAACAGGATTTTGTGCTGCGCGTCTGTGGCCGGGATGAGTAC
CTGGTGGGCGAAACGCCCATCAAAAACTTCCAGTGGGTGAGGCACTGCCTCAAGAACGGAGAAGAGATTC
ACGTGGTACTGGACACGCCTCCAGACCCGGCCCTAGACGAGGTGAGGAAGGAAGAGTGGCCGCTGGTGGA
CGACTGCACGGGAGTCACCGGCTACCATGAGCAGCTTACCATCCACGGCAAGGACCACGAGAGTGTGTTC
ACCGTGTCCCTGTGGGACTGCGACCGCAAGTTCAGGGTCAAGATCAGAGGCATTGATATCCCCGTCCTGC
CTCGGAACACCGACCTCACAGTTTTTGTAGAGGCAAACATCCAGCATGGGCAACAAGTCCTTTGCCAAAG
GAGAACCAGCCCCAAACCCTTCACAGAGGAGGTGCTGTGGAATGTGTGGCTTGAGTTCAGTATCAAAATC
AAAGACTTGCCCAAAGGGGCTCTACTGAACCTCCAGATCTACTGCGGTAAAGCTCCAGCACTGTCCAGCA
AGGCCTCTGCAGAGTCCCCCAGTTCTGAGTCCAAGGGCAAAGTTCAGCTTCTCTATTATGTGAACCTGCT
GCTGATAGACCACCGTTTCCTCCTGCGCCGTGGAGAATACGTCCTCCACATGTGGCAGATATCTGGGAAG
GGAGAAGACCAAGGAAGCTTCAATGCTGACAAACTCACGTCTGCAACTAACCCAGACAAGGAGAACTCAA
TGTCCATCTCCATTCTTCTGGACAATTACTGCCACCCGATAGCCCTGCCTAAGCATCAGCCCACCCCTGA
CCCGGAAGGGGACCGGGTTCGAGCAGAAATGCCCAACCAGCTTCGCAAGCAATTGGAGGCGATCATAGCC
ACTGATCCACTTAACCCTCTCACAGCAGAGGACAAAGAATTGCTCTGGCATTTTAGATACGAAAGCCTTA
AGCACCCAAAAGCATATCCTAAGCTATTTAGTTCAGTGAAATGGGGACAGCAAGAAATTGTGGCCAAAAC
ATACCAATTGTTGGCCAGAAGGGAAGTCTGGGATCAAAGTGCTTTGGATGTTGGGTTAACAATGCAGCTC
CTGGACTGCAACTTCTCAGATGAAAATGTAAGAGCCATTGCAGTTCAGAAACTGGAGAGCTTGGAGGACG
ATGATGTTCTGCATTACCTTCTACAATTGGTCCAGGCTGTGAAATTTGAACCATACCATGATAGTGCCCT
TGCCAGATTTCTGCTGAAGCGTGGTTTAAGAAACAAAAGAATTGGTCACTTTTTGTTTTGGTTCTTGAGA
AGTGAGATAGCCCAGTCCAGACACTATCAGCAGAGGTTCGCTGTGATTCTGGAAGCCTATCTGAGGGGCT
GTGGCACAGCCATGCTGCACGACTTTACCCAACAAGTCCAAGTAATCGAGATGTTACAAAAAGTCACCCT
TGATATTAAATCGCTCTCTGCTGAAAAGTATGACGTCAGTTCCCAAGTTATTTCACAACTTAAACAAAAG
CTTGAAAACCTGCAGAATTCTCAACTCCCCGAAAGCTTTAGAGTTCCATATGATCCTGGACTGAAAGCAG
GAGCGCTGGCAATTGAAAAATGTAAAGTAATGGCCTCCAAGAAAAAACCACTATGGCTTGAGTTTAAATG
TGCCGATCCTACAGCCCTATCAAATGAAACAATTGGAATTATCTTTAAACATGGTGATGATCTGCGCCAA
GACATGCTTATTTTACAGATTCTACGAATCATGGAGTCTATTTGGGAGACTGAATCTTTGGATCTATGCC
TCCTGCCATATGGTTGCATTTCAACTGGTGACAAAATAGGAATGATCGAGATTGTGAAAGACGCCACGAC
AATTGCCAAAATTCAGCAAAGCACAGTGGGCAACACGGGAGCATTTAAAGATGAAGTCCTGAATCACTGG
CTCAAAGAAAAATCCCCTACTGAAGAAAAGTTTCAGGCAGCAGTGGAGAGATTTGTTTATTCCTGTGCAG
GCTACTGTGTGGCAACCTTTGTTCTTGGAATAGGCGACAGACACAATGACAATATTATGATCACCGAGAC
AGGAAACCTATTTCATATTGACTTCGGGCACATTCTTGGGAATTACAAAAGTTTCCTGGGCATTAATAAA
GAGAGAGTGCCATTTGTGCTAACCCCTGACTTCCTCTTTGTGATGGGAACTTCTGGAAAGAAGACAAGCC
CACACTTCCAGAAATTTCAGGACATCTGTGTTAAGGCTTATCTAGCCCTTCGTCATCACACAAACCTACT
GATCATCCTGTTCTCCATGATGCTGATGACAGGAATGCCCCAGTTAACAAGCAAAGAAGACATTGAATAT
ATCCGGGATGCCCTCACAGTGGGGAAAAATGAGGAGGATGCTAAAAAGTATTTTCTTGATCAGATCGAAG
TTTGCAGAGACAAAGGATGGACTGTGCAGTTTAATTGGTTTCTACATCTTGTTCTTGGCATCAAACAAGG
AGAGAAACATTCAGCCTAA
