>Addgene plasmid #23856 | pDONR223-PIK3CG | addgene partial sequence | sequence record 29666 | 23856 with M13pUC-fwd
CTCGGGCCCAATAATGATTTTATTTTGACTGATAGTGACCTGTTCGTTGCAACAAATTGATGAGCAATGC
TTTTTTATAATGCCAACTTTGTACAAAAAAGTTGGCATGGAGCTGGAGAACTATAAACAGCCCGTGGTGC
TGAGAGAGGACAACTGCCGAAGGCGCCGGAGGATGAAGCCGCGCAGTGCTGCGGCCAGCCTGTCCTCCAT
GGAGCTCATCCCCATCGAGTTCGTGCTGCCCACCAGCCAGCGCAAATGCAAGAGCCCCGAAACGGCGCTG
CTGCACGTGGCCGGCCACGGCAACGTGGAGCAGATGAAGGCCCAGGTGTGGCTGCGAGCGCTGGAGACCA
GCGTGGCGGCGGACTTCTACCACCGGCTGGGACCGCATCACTTCCTCCTGCTCTATCAGAAGAAGGGGCA
GTGGTACGAGATCTACGACAAGTACCAGGTGGTGCAGACTCTGGACTGCCTGCGCTACTGGAAGGCCACG
CACCGGAGCCCGGGCCAGATCCACCTGGTGCAGCGGCACCCGCCCTCCGAGGAGTCCCAAGCCTTCCAGC
GGCAGCTCACGGCGCTGATTGGCTATGACGTCACTGACGTCAGCAACGTGCACGACGATGAGCTGGAGTT
CACGCGCCGTGGCTTGGTGACCCCGCGCATGGCGGAGGTGGCCAGCCGCGACCCCAAGCTCTACGCCATG
CACCCGTGGGTGACGTCCAAGCCCCTCCCGGAGTACCTGTGGAAGAAGATTGCCAACAACTGCATCTTCA
TCGTCATTCACCGCAGC
